>Addgene plasmid #82099 | pDONR223_AXIN2_WT | addgene full sequence | sequence record 164552 | Addgene NGS Result
CTTTCCTGCGTTATCCCCTGATTCTGTGGATAACCGTATTACCGCCTTTGAGTGAGCTGATACCGCTCGC
CGCAGCCGAACGACCGAGCGCAGCGAGTCAGTGAGCGAGGAAGCGGAAGAGCGCCCAATACGCAAACCGC
CTCTCCCCGCGCGTTGGCCGATTCATTAATGCAGCTGGCACGACAGGTTTCCCGACTGGAAAGCGGGCAG
TGAGCGCAACGCAATTAATACGCGTACCGCTAGCCAGGAAGAGTTTGTAGAAACGCAAAAAGGCCATCCG
TCAGGATGGCCTTCTGCTTAGTTTGATGCCTGGCAGTTTATGGCGGGCGTCCTGCCCGCCACCCTCCGGG
CCGTTGCTTCACAACGTTCAAATCCGCTCCCGGCGGATTTGTCCTACTCAGGAGAGCGTTCACCGACAAA
CAACAGATAAAACGAAAGGCCCAGTCTTCCGACTGAGCCTTTCGTTTTATTTGATGCCTGGCAGTTCCCT
ACTCTCGCGTTAACGCTAGCATGGATGTTTTCCCAGTCACGACGTTGTAAAACGACGGCCAGTCTTAAGC
TCGGGCCCCAAATAATGATTTTATTTTGACTGATAGTGACCTGTTCGTTGCAACAAATTGATGAGCAATG
CTTTTTTATAATGCCAACTTTGTACAAAAAAGTTGGCACCATGAGTAGCGCTATGTTGGTGACTTGCCTC
CCGGACCCCAGCAGCAGCTTCCGTGAGGATGCCCCGCGGCCCCCAGTGCCAGGGGAAGAAGGGGAGACCC
CACCGTGTCAGCCAGGGGTGGGCAAGGGCCAGGTCACCAAACCCATGTCTGTCTCTTCCAACACCAGGCG
GAACGAAGATGGGTTGGGGGAGCCGGAGGGGCGGGCATCTCCGGATTCCCCTCTGACCCGGTGGACCAAG
TCCTTACACTCCTTATTGGGCGATCAAGACGGTGCTTACCTGTTCCGAACTTTCCTGGAGAGGGAGAAAT
GCGTGGATACCTTAGACTTCTGGTTTGCCTGCAATGGATTCAGGCAGATGAACCTGAAGGATACCAAAAC
TTTACGAGTAGCCAAAGCGATCTACAAAAGGTACATTGAGAACAACAGCATTGTCTCCAAGCAGCTGAAG
CCTGCCACCAAGACCTACATAAGAGATGGCATCAAGAAGCAGCAGATTGATTCCATCATGTTTGACCAGG
CGCAGACCGAGATCCAGTCGGTGATGGAGGAAAATGCCTACCAGATGTTTTTGACTTCTGATATATACCT
CGAATATGTGAGGAGTGGGGGAGAAAACACAGCTTACATGAGTAATGGGGGACTCGGGAGCCTAAAGGTC
GTGTGTGGCTATCTCCCCACCTTGAATGAAGAAGAGGAGTGGACTTGTGCCGACTTCAAGTGCAAACTTT
CGCCAACCGTGGTTGGCTTGTCCAGCAAAACTCTGAGGGCCACGGCGAGTGTGAGGTCCACGGAAACTGT
TGACAGTGGATACAGGTCCTTCAAGAGGAGCGATCCTGTTAATCCTTATCACATAGGTTCTGGCTATGTC
TTTGCACCAGCCACCAGCGCCAACGACAGTGAGATATCCAGTGATGCGCTGACGGATGATTCCATGTCCA
TGACGGACAGCAGTGTAGATGGAATTCCTCCTTATCGTGTGGGCAGTAAGAAACAGCTCCAGAGAGAAAT
GCATCGCAGTGTGAAGGCCAATGGCCAAGTGTCTCTACCTCATTTCCCGAGAACCCACCGCCTGCCCAAG
GAGATGACCCCCGTGGAACCCGCCACCTTTGCAGCTGAGCTGATCTCGAGGCTGGAAAAGCTGAAGCTGG
AGTTGGAGAGCCGCCACAGCCTGGAGGAGCGCCTGCAGCAGATCCGAGAGGATGAAGAGAGAGAGGGCTC
CGAGCTCACACTCAATTCGCGGGAGGGGGCGCCCACGCAGCACCCCCTCTCCCTACTGCCCTCCGGCAGC
TACGAGGAAGACCCGCAGACGATACTGGACGATCACCTGTCCAGGGTCCTCAAGACCCCTGGCTGCCAGT
CTCCGGGCGTAGGCCGCTATAGCCCTCGCTCCCGCTCCCCGGACCACCACCACCACCACCATTCGCAGTA
CCACTCCCTGCTCCCGCCCGGTGGCAAGCTGCCTCCCGCGGCCGCCTCGCCGGGCGCCTGCCCCCTCCTC
GGGGGCAAAGGCTTTGTGACCAAGCAGACGACGAAGCATGTCCACCACCACTACATCCACCACCATGCCG
TCCCCAAGACCAAGGAGGAGATCGAGGCGGAGGCCACGCAGCGGGTGCACTGCTTCTGCCCTGGGGGCAG
CGAGTATTACTGCTACTCGAAATGCAAAAGCCACTCCAAGGCTCCGGAAACCATGCCCAGCGAGCAGTTT
GGCGGCAGCAGAGGCAGTACCTTGCCCAAACGCAATGGGAAAGGCACGGAGCCGGGCCTGGCCCTGCCCG
CCAGGGAAGGAGGGGCCCCCGGCGGAGCTGGGGCCCTGCAGCTTCCCCGGGAGGAAGGAGACAGGTCGCA
GGATGTCTGGCAGTGGATGCTGGAGAGTGAGCGGCAGAGCAAGCCCAAGCCCCATAGTGCCCAAAGCACA
AAAAAGGCCTACCCCTTGGAGTCTGCCCGCTCGTCTCCAGGCGAACGAGCCAGCCGGCACCATCTGTGGG
GGGGCAACAGCGGGCACCCCCGCACCACCCCCCGTGCCCACCTGTTCACCCAGGACCCTGCGATGCCTCC
CCTGACCCCACCCAACACGCTGGCTCAGCTGGAGGAGGCCTGTCGCAGGCTAGCTGAGGTGTCGAAGCCC
CCAAAGCAGCGGTGCTGTGTGGCCAGTCAGCAGAGGGACAGGAATCATTCGGCCACTGTTCAGACGGGAG
CCACACCCTTCTCCAATCCAAGCCTGGCTCCAGAAGATCACAAAGAGCCAAAGAAACTGGCAGGTGTCCA
CGCGCTCCAGGCCAGTGAGTTGGTTGTCACTTACTTTTTCTGTGGGGAAGAAATTCCATACCGGAGGATG
CTGAAGGCTCAGAGCTTGACCCTGGGCCACTTTAAAGAGCAGCTCAGCAAAAAGGGAAATTATAGGTATT
ACTTCAAAAAAGCAAGCGATGAGTTTGCCTGTGGAGCGGTGTTTGAGGAGATCTGGGAGGATGAGACGGT
GCTCCCGATGTATGAAGGCCGGATTCTGGGCAAAGTGGAGCGGATCGATTGATTGCCAACTTTCTTGTAC
AAAGTTGGCATTATAAGAAAGCATTGCTTATCAATTTGTTGCAACGAACAGGTCACTATCAGTCAAAATA
AAATCATTATTTGCCATCCAGCTGATATCCCCTATAGTGAGTCGTATTACATGGTCATAGCTGTTTCCTG
GCAGCTCTGGCCCGTGTCTCAAAATCTCTGATGTTACATTGCACAAGATAAAAATATATCATCATGCCTC
CTCTAGACCAGCCAGGACAGAAATGCCTCGACTTCGCTGCTACCCAAGGTTGCCGGGTGACGCACACCGT
GGAAACGGATGAAGGCACGAACCCAGTGGACATAAGCCTGTTCGGTTCGTAAGCTGTAATGCAAGTAGCG
TATGCGCTCACGCAACTGGTCCAGAACCTTGACCGAACGCAGCGGTGGTAACGGCGCAGTGGCGGTTTTC
ATGGCTTGTTATGACTGTTTTTTTGGGGTACAGTCTATGCCTCGGGCATCCAAGCAGCAAGCGCGTTACG
CCGTGGGTCGATGTTTGATGTTATGGAGCAGCAACGATGTTACGCAGCAGGGCAGTCGCCCTAAAACAAA
GTTAAACATTATGAGGGAAGCGGTGATCGCCGAAGTATCGACTCAACTATCAGAGGTAGTTGGCGTCATC
GAGCGCCATCTCGAACCGACGTTGCTGGCCGTACATTTGTACGGCTCCGCAGTGGATGGCGGCCTGAAGC
CACACAGTGATATTGATTTGCTGGTTACGGTGACCGTAAGGCTTGATGAAACAACGCGGCGAGCTTTGAT
CAACGACCTTTTGGAAACTTCGGCTTCCCCTGGAGAGAGCGAGATTCTCCGCGCTGTAGAAGTCACCATT
GTTGTGCACGACGACATCATTCCGTGGCGTTATCCAGCTAAGCGCGAACTGCAATTTGGAGAATGGCAGC
GCAATGACATTCTTGCAGGTATCTTCGAGCCAGCCACGATCGACATTGATCTGGCTATCTTGCTGACAAA
AGCAAGAGAACATAGCGTTGCCTTGGTAGGTCCAGCGGCGGAGGAACTCTTTGATCCGGTTCCTGAACAG
GATCTATTTGAGGCGCTAAATGAAACCTTAACGCTATGGAACTCGCCGCCCGACTGGGCTGGCGATGAGC
GAAATGTAGTGCTTACGTTGTCCCGCATTTGGTACAGCGCAGTAACCGGCAAAATCGCGCCGAAGGATGT
CGCTGCCGACTGGGCAATGGAGCGCCTGCCGGCCCAGTATCAGCCCGTCATACTTGAAGCTAGACAGGCT
TATCTTGGACAAGAAGAAGATCGCTTGGCCTCGCGCGCAGATCAGTTGGAAGAATTTGTCCACTACGTGA
AAGGCGAGATCACCAAGGTAGTCGGCAAATAACCCTCGAGCCACCCATGACCAAAATCCCTTAACGTGAG
TTACGCGTCGTTCCACTGAGCGTCAGACCCCGTAGAAAAGATCAAAGGATCTTCTTGAGATCCTTTTTTT
CTGCGCGTAATCTGCTGCTTGCAAACAAAAAAACCACCGCTACCAGCGGTGGTTTGTTTGCCGGATCAAG
AGCTACCAACTCTTTTTCCGAAGGTAACTGGCTTCAGCAGAGCGCAGATACCAAATACTGTTCTTCTAGT
GTAGCCGTAGTTAGGCCACCACTTCAAGAACTCTGTAGCACCGCCTACATACCTCGCTCTGCTAATCCTG
TTACCAGTGGCTGCTGCCAGTGGCGATAAGTCGTGTCTTACCGGGTTGGACTCAAGACGATAGTTACCGG
ATAAGGCGCAGCGGTCGGGCTGAACGGGGGGTTCGTGCACACAGCCCAGCTTGGAGCGAACGACCTACAC
CGAACTGAGATACCTACAGCGTGAGCTATGAGAAAGCGCCACGCTTCCCGAAGGGAGAAAGGCGGACAGG
TATCCGGTAAGCGGCAGGGTCGGAACAGGAGAGCGCACGAGGGAGCTTCCAGGGGGAAACGCCTGGTATC
TTTATAGTCCTGTCGGGTTTCGCCACCTCTGACTTGAGCGTCGATTTTTGTGATGCTCGTCAGGGGGGCG
GAGCCTATGGAAAAACGCCAGCAACGCGGCCTTTTTACGGTTCCTGGCCTTTTGCTGGCCTTTTGCTCAC
ATGTT
Features (pLannotate 1.2.2; 12 found; start..end, strand, type, name):
    121..213     +  CDS            lacI (fragment): lac repressor; lacI; The lac repressor binds to the lac operator to inhibit transcription in E. coli. This inhibition can be relieved by adding lactose or isopropyl-β-D-thiogalactopyranoside (IPTG).
    268..295     -  terminator     rrnB T2 terminator: transcription terminator T2 from the E. coli rrnB gene
    427..470     +  terminator     rrnB T1 terminator: Escherichia coli rrnB; transcription terminator T1 from the E. coli rrnB gene
    517..553     -  CDS            lacZα (fragment): LacZα fragment of β-galactosidase; lacZ fragment
    570..665     +  protein_bind   attL3: mutant version of attL; recombination site for the Gateway® LR reaction LR Clonase™
    671..3199    +  CDS            AXIN2: AXIN2_HUMAN - Experimental evidence at protein level: Swiss-Prot protein existence level 1. Inhibitor of the Wnt signaling pathway. Down-regulates beta- catenin. Probably facilitate the phosphorylation of beta-catenin and APC by GSK3B. From Homo sapiens (Human).
   3207..3302    -  protein_bind   attL3: mutant version of attL; recombination site for the Gateway® LR reaction LR Clonase™
   3321..3339    -  promoter       T7 promoter: promoter for bacteriophage T7 RNA polymerase
   3529..3552    +  promoter       Pc promoter (fragment): intI1 (promoter lies within the coding sequence); class 1 integron promoter
   3728..3784    +  CDS            GmR (fragment): gentamycin acetyltransferase; aacC1; confers resistance to gentamycin
   3791..4582    +  CDS            SmR: aminoglycoside adenylyltransferase (Murphy, 1985); aadA; confers resistance to spectinomycin and streptomycin
   4675..5263    +  rep_origin     ori: high-copy-number ColE1/pMB1/pBR322/pUC origin of replication
