[The description below was written by a language model from this plasmid's Addgene catalogue record and pLannotate feature annotations shown in this document.]
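Description:
pDONR223_AXIN2_WT is a Gateway entry clone built on the Invitrogen pDONR223 backbone and carrying the open reading frame of human AXIN2, a negative regulator of Wnt signalling that promotes down-regulation of beta-catenin. It belongs to the Target Accelerator Plasmid Collection, a set of cancer gene alleles made for systematic functional testing. The sequenced plasmid is 5,325 nt. It replicates in E. coli from a high-copy ColE1/pUC-type origin and is selected with spectinomycin through the aadA (SmR) aminoglycoside adenylyltransferase gene. Short annotated fragments of a class 1 integron Pc promoter and a gentamicin resistance gene lie just upstream of this marker.

The AXIN2 coding sequence (about 2.5 kb) is flanked on both sides by attL recombination sites. The annotation software labels both as attL3, in opposite orientations. These sites allow the insert to be moved by an LR Clonase reaction into any compatible Gateway destination vector. The record lists no promoter for the insert, so the plasmid is a shuttle and storage clone rather than an expression construct, and expression depends on the destination vector chosen. The clone is in the "closed" configuration, with a stop codon directly after the ORF, so it yields native C-terminus protein and cannot be used for C-terminal fusions. The rrnB T1 and T2 terminators upstream of the cassette insulate it from read-through transcription. A T7 promoter sits just beyond the downstream att site, pointing back toward the insert. Small lacI and lacZα fragments are backbone remnants. Although the name designates the clone as wild type, the catalogue entry lists a P50S substitution relative to the reference transcript. The record does not explain this discrepancy.
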