Addgene plasmid #82099: pDONR223_AXIN2_WT
Purpose: Gateway Donor vector containing AXIN2 , part of the Target Accelerator Plasmid Collection.
Depositing lab: Jesse Boehm & William Hahn & David Root. Depositing organization: Broad Institute. Publication: Systematic Functional Interrogation of Rare Cancer Variants Identifies Oncogenic Alleles. Kim E, Ilic N, Shrestha Y, Zou L, Kamburov A, Zhu C, Yang X, Lubonja R, Tran N, Nguyen C, Lawrence MS, Piccioni F, Bagul M, Doench JG, Chouinard CR, Wu X, Hogstrom L, Natoli T, Tamayo P, Horn H, Corsello SM, Lage K, Root DE, Subramanian A, Golub TR, Getz G, Boehm JS, Hahn WC. Cancer Discov. 2016 Jul;6(7):714-26. doi: 10.1158/2159-8290.CD-16-0160. Epub 2016 May 4. PubMed 27147599.
Backbone
  Vector backbone: pDONR223
  Backbone manufacturer: Invitrogen
  Backbone size w/o insert (bp): 2790
  Vector type: Gateway Entry vector
Growth in bacteria
  Bacterial resistance: Spectinomycin, 50 μg/mL
  Growth temperature: 37°C
  Growth strain: DH5alpha
  Copy number: High Copy
Gene/Insert
  Gene/Insert name: AXIN2 (alt name: NM_004655.3)
  Species: H. sapiens (human)
  Mutation: P50S
  Entrez Gene: AXIN2 (a.k.a. AXIL, ODCRCS)
  Promoter: None
  Cloning method: Gateway Cloning
  Sequencing primers: 5′ M13pUC-fwd; 3′ M13-Rev
Terms and licenses: Academic/Nonprofit Terms; Industry Terms: Not Available to Industry
Depositor comments: Closed state: stop codon immediately follows insert Supporting reference: Systematic morphological profiling of human gene and allele function via Cell Painting. Rohban MH, et al. Elife. 2017, Mar 18;6. pii: e24060. PubMed PMID 28315521
How to cite: pDONR223_AXIN2_WT was a gift from Jesse Boehm & William Hahn & David Root (Addgene plasmid # 82099 ; http://n2t.net/addgene:82099 ; RRID:Addgene_82099)
