>Addgene plasmid #82099 | pDONR223_AXIN2_WT | depositor partial sequence | sequence record 155470 | Insert sequence
ATGAGTAGCGCTATGTTGGTGACTTGCCTCCCGGACCCCAGCAGCAGCTTCCGTGAGGATGCCCCGCGGC
CCCCAGTGCCAGGGGAAGAAGGGGAGACCCCACCGTGTCAGCCAGGGGTGGGCAAGGGCCAGGTCACCAA
ACCCATGTCTGTCTCTTCCAACACCAGGCGGAACGAAGATGGGTTGGGGGAGCCGGAGGGGCGGGCATCT
CCGGATTCCCCTCTGACCCGGTGGACCAAGTCCTTACACTCCTTATTGGGCGATCAAGACGGTGCTTACC
TGTTCCGAACTTTCCTGGAGAGGGAGAAATGCGTGGATACCTTAGACTTCTGGTTTGCCTGCAATGGATT
CAGGCAGATGAACCTGAAGGATACCAAAACTTTACGAGTAGCCAAAGCGATCTACAAAAGGTACATTGAG
AACAACAGCATTGTCTCCAAGCAGCTGAAGCCTGCCACCAAGACCTACATAAGAGATGGCATCAAGAAGC
AGCAGATTGATTCCATCATGTTTGACCAGGCGCAGACCGAGATCCAGTCGGTGATGGAGGAAAATGCCTA
CCAGATGTTTTTGACTTCTGATATATACCTCGAATATGTGAGGAGTGGGGGAGAAAACACAGCTTACATG
AGTAATGGGGGACTCGGGAGCCTAAAGGTCGTGTGTGGCTATCTCCCCACCTTGAATGAAGAAGAGGAGT
GGACTTGTGCCGACTTCAAGTGCAAACTTTCGCCAACCGTGGTTGGCTTGTCCAGCAAAACTCTGAGGGC
CACGGCGAGTGTGAGGTCCACGGAAACTGTTGACAGTGGATACAGGTCCTTCAAGAGGAGCGATCCTGTT
AATCCTTATCACATAGGTTCTGGCTATGTCTTTGCACCAGCCACCAGCGCCAACGACAGTGAGATATCCA
GTGATGCGCTGACGGATGATTCCATGTCCATGACGGACAGCAGTGTAGATGGAATTCCTCCTTATCGTGT
GGGCAGTAAGAAACAGCTCCAGAGAGAAATGCATCGCAGTGTGAAGGCCAATGGCCAAGTGTCTCTACCT
CATTTCCCGAGAACCCACCGCCTGCCCAAGGAGATGACCCCCGTGGAACCCGCCACCTTTGCAGCTGAGC
TGATCTCGAGGCTGGAAAAGCTGAAGCTGGAGTTGGAGAGCCGCCACAGCCTGGAGGAGCGCCTGCAGCA
GATCCGAGAGGATGAAGAGAGAGAGGGCTCCGAGCTCACACTCAATTCGCGGGAGGGGGCGCCCACGCAG
CACCCCCTCTCCCTACTGCCCTCCGGCAGCTACGAGGAAGACCCGCAGACGATACTGGACGATCACCTGT
CCAGGGTCCTCAAGACCCCTGGCTGCCAGTCTCCGGGCGTAGGCCGCTATAGCCCTCGCTCCCGCTCCCC
GGACCACCACCACCACCACCATTCGCAGTACCACTCCCTGCTCCCGCCCGGTGGCAAGCTGCCTCCCGCG
GCCGCCTCGCCGGGCGCCTGCCCCCTCCTCGGGGGCAAAGGCTTTGTGACCAAGCAGACGACGAAGCATG
TCCACCACCACTACATCCACCACCATGCCGTCCCCAAGACCAAGGAGGAGATCGAGGCGGAGGCCACGCA
GCGGGTGCACTGCTTCTGCCCTGGGGGCAGCGAGTATTACTGCTACTCGAAATGCAAAAGCCACTCCAAG
GCTCCGGAAACCATGCCCAGCGAGCAGTTTGGCGGCAGCAGAGGCAGTACCTTGCCCAAACGCAATGGGA
AAGGCACGGAGCCGGGCCTGGCCCTGCCCGCCAGGGAAGGAGGGGCCCCCGGCGGAGCTGGGGCCCTGCA
GCTTCCCCGGGAGGAAGGAGACAGGTCGCAGGATGTCTGGCAGTGGATGCTGGAGAGTGAGCGGCAGAGC
AAGCCCAAGCCCCATAGTGCCCAAAGCACAAAAAAGGCCTACCCCTTGGAGTCTGCCCGCTCGTCTCCAG
GCGAACGAGCCAGCCGGCACCATCTGTGGGGGGGCAACAGCGGGCACCCCCGCACCACCCCCCGTGCCCA
CCTGTTCACCCAGGACCCTGCGATGCCTCCCCTGACCCCACCCAACACGCTGGCTCAGCTGGAGGAGGCC
TGTCGCAGGCTAGCTGAGGTGTCGAAGCCCCCAAAGCAGCGGTGCTGTGTGGCCAGTCAGCAGAGGGACA
GGAATCATTCGGCCACTGTTCAGACGGGAGCCACACCCTTCTCCAATCCAAGCCTGGCTCCAGAAGATCA
CAAAGAGCCAAAGAAACTGGCAGGTGTCCACGCGCTCCAGGCCAGTGAGTTGGTTGTCACTTACTTTTTC
TGTGGGGAAGAAATTCCATACCGGAGGATGCTGAAGGCTCAGAGCTTGACCCTGGGCCACTTTAAAGAGC
AGCTCAGCAAAAAGGGAAATTATAGGTATTACTTCAAAAAAGCAAGCGATGAGTTTGCCTGTGGAGCGGT
GTTTGAGGAGATCTGGGAGGATGAGACGGTGCTCCCGATGTATGAAGGCCGGATTCTGGGCAAAGTGGAG
CGGATCGAT
